Addgene plasmid #53913: FTCD_pCSdest
Depositing lab: Roger Reeves. Depositing organization: Johns Hopkins University and School of Medicine. Publication: Survey of Human Chromosome 21 Gene Expression Effects on Early Development in Danio rerio. Edie S, Zaghloul NA, Leitch CC, Klinedinst DK, Lebron J, Thole JF, McCallion AS, Katsanis N, Reeves RH. G3 (Bethesda). 2018 Jul 2;8(7):2215-2223. doi: 10.1534/g3.118.200144. PubMed 29760202.
Backbone
  Vector backbone: pCSDest
  Backbone manufacturer: Lawson Lab (Addgene Plasmid 22423)
  Backbone size w/o insert (bp): 4095
  Vector type: Mammalian Expression
Growth in bacteria
  Bacterial resistance: Ampicillin, 100 μg/mL
  Growth temperature: 37°C
  Growth strain: DH10B
  Copy number: High Copy
Gene/Insert
  Gene/Insert name: FTCD
  Species: H. sapiens (human)
  Insert size (bp): 1918
  Entrez Gene: FTCD (a.k.a. LCHC1)
  Promoter: SP6 and CMV
  Cloning method: Gateway Cloning
  Sequencing primers: 5′ CMV-F; 3′ EBV-Rev
Terms and licenses: Academic/Nonprofit Terms; Industry Terms
Depositor comments: BC052248
How to cite: FTCD_pCSdest was a gift from Roger Reeves (Addgene plasmid # 53913 ; http://n2t.net/addgene:53913 ; RRID:Addgene_53913)
