[The description below was written by a language model from this plasmid's Addgene catalogue record.]
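Description:
FTCD_pCSdest is an expression clone of the human FTCD gene (formimidoyltransferase cyclodeaminase, also known as LCHC1) in the pCSDest backbone, a Gateway destination vector of about 4.1 kb catalogued as a mammalian expression vector. The roughly 1.9 kb insert was introduced by Gateway recombination, so the coding sequence is expected to be flanked by the att sites left by that reaction. A depositor comment gives what appears to be the accession of the source cDNA clone. The plasmid is maintained in E. coli as a high-copy construct under ampicillin selection. The record does not name the bacterial origin of replication, and no feature table is supplied, so details such as polyadenylation signals, tags or exact junctions cannot be confirmed here. No epitope tag or reporter fusion is listed.

The insert sits downstream of two promoters, CMV and SP6, which give the construct two modes of use. The CMV promoter drives constitutive transcription by RNA polymerase II after the DNA is introduced into vertebrate cells. The SP6 phage promoter allows in vitro transcription of mRNA from the same template, which can then be injected into embryos.

The associated publication surveyed the effects of expressing human chromosome 21 genes on early zebrafish (Danio rerio) development. This clone therefore appears to be one member of a set of chromosome 21 gene constructs built in the same vector for overexpression screening in embryos, in which developmental phenotypes caused by elevated dosage of individual genes could be assessed.
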