>Addgene plasmid #53913 | FTCD_pCSdest | addgene partial sequence | sequence record 153904 | EBV-rev 5'-GTGGTTTGTCCAAACTCATC-3'
ATACGACTCACTATAGTTCTAGAGGCTCGAGAGGATCACCACTTTGTACAAGAAAGCTGGGTCAGGAAAC
AGCTATGACCATGTGCCATTTCATTACCTCTTTCTCCGCACCCGACATAGATGCCTCGAGTTTTTTTTTT
TTTTTTTTGATTTGCTAAATTATTTTTTAATGGAGAACTTCTCTGGAGACAGGAGGCTGGCTGGGCAGGG
AGCTGAGGCAGGGAGGAAAAGTCTCCCAGGAGCCACTGGTTGAAGGGTGGACGGGAACTGAGGACAGGGC
CAGTACCGTGCTCTGTGGAACTGTCCAGACCTGCCGGGAGCTGCACCTGGGAAGCGAGGCTATCCTTCCA
GCGTCGAAGGTCCTGCTGTCCCTGGGGTTTCGTCACTCCTGCCGGGTCTCCAAGCAGTCCAGCACCAGTG
CAGCCTGGGTCTTGGCTTCCTGCAGGAGGCTGGAAACACGATGGTGGATCTGGTCCTTAAATGCCTCGTC
TGTGATGTCCCTCAGGTTGATGAGCACGTTGAAATATGCGCCAAACACGCCCATCTCCAGGGCTTTGGCC
GCCACCTGGAGGTCTGACCGGCAGGCCAGGTTCCCACACCGGGCCAGTTCCTGCAGCGCCGGCCACAGCG
AGGCCACCGTCTCCGCCAGCGTCAGCGGCACAGAGACTGCCCGCCTCAGACCCTCCTGTAGGGCCGCCGT
GCGCCTGTCCTTTTCCTCAGGTGTGTTCTTGGGGAGCCTCATTGCTTCCAGGTAGGCGGTGAAGGCCTCG
GCGTCGGCATCCACCAGCGTGGTTAGCTTGGCCGA
