>Addgene plasmid #53913 | FTCD_pCSdest | addgene partial sequence | sequence record 153905 | CMV-F 5'-CGCAAATGGGCGGTAGGCGTG-3'
ACCGCCATTCTGCCTGGGGACGTCGGAGCAAGCTTGATTTAGGTGACACTATAGAATACAAGCTACTTGT
TCTTTTTGCAGGATCCCATCGATTCGAATTCAAGGATCACAAGTTTGTACAAAAAAGCAGGCTTGTAAAA
CGACGGCCAGTAACTATAACGGTCCTAAGGTAGCGAGGCCTGGGTGGCGAATTCGGCACGAGGCATCTGC
CCAGAGAGGAGCATCTGGATCAAGGTGCTGGCCATGTCCCAGCTGGTGGAATGCGTCCCCAACTTTTCGG
AGGGGAAGAACCAGGAGGTGATCGACGCCATCTCTGGAGCCATCACACAGACCCCGGGCTGCGTGCTGCT
GGATGTGGACGCAGGCCCTTCCACCAACCGCACCGTGTACACCTTCGTGGGGCCGCCGGAGTGCGTGGTG
GAGGGGGCCCTCAACGCTGCCCGGGTAGCTTCCCGACTTATCGACATGAGCAGGCACCAAGGAGAGCACC
CCCGCATGGGGGCCCTAGACGTCTGCCCCTTCATCCCCGTGAGGGGCGTCAGCGTGGATGAGTGTGTGCT
CTGCGCCCAGGCCTTTGGCCAGAGGCTGGCAGAGGAGCTGGACGTGCCAGTTTACCTGTACGGCGAGGCA
GCCAGGATGGACAGTCGCCGGACCCTGCCGGCCATCCGGGCCGGGGAGTACGAGGCCCTCCCTAAGAAGC
TCCAGCAGGCCGACTGGGCGCCCGACTTTGGTCCCAGCTCCTTTGTCCCCAGTTGGGGGGCCACGGCCAC
GGGGGCGAGGA
